Addgene plasmid #17113: V22 CS2+ RFPce
Purpose: (Empty Backbone)
Depositing lab: Randall Moon. Depositing organization: University of Washington.
Backbone
  Vector backbone: CS2+ (with RFP)
  Backbone size (bp): 4500
  Vector type: xenopus/mammalian/avian/zebrafish
Growth in bacteria
  Bacterial resistance: Ampicillin, 100 μg/mL
  Growth temperature: 37°C
  Growth strain: DH5alpha
  Copy number: Unknown
Gene/Insert
  Gene/Insert name: None
  Tag / fusion protein: RFP (N- or C-term)
  Cloning method: Restriction Enzyme
  Sequencing primers: 5′ SP6
Terms and licenses: Academic/Nonprofit Terms; Industry Terms: Not Available to Industry
Depositor comments: Notes for Use: Constructed by: Jeff Miller.
How to cite: V22 CS2+ RFPce was a gift from Randall Moon (Addgene plasmid # 17113 ; http://n2t.net/addgene:17113 ; RRID:Addgene_17113)
