[The description below was written by a language model from this plasmid's Addgene catalogue record and pLannotate feature annotations shown in this document.]
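Description:
V22 CS2+ RFPce is an empty backbone built on the CS2+ expression vector, with a red fluorescent protein coding sequence pre-installed so that a gene of interest can be cloned in by restriction enzymes to make an RFP fusion. The catalogue lists it for Xenopus, mammalian, avian and zebrafish systems and describes the tag as usable at either the N- or C-terminus. No insert is present. The annotated reporter is DsRed1, the wild-type DsRed in mammalian codon-optimized form. The backbone is listed at about 4.5 kb, while the full sequence record is 4,775 nt.

Expression in vertebrate cells and embryos is driven by the simian cytomegalovirus IE94 enhancer/promoter. On the circular map this lies directly upstream of an SP6 promoter and the DsRed1 open reading frame, which is followed by an SV40 polyadenylation signal. This arrangement gives two routes of use. The plasmid can be introduced as DNA for CMV-driven expression, or the SP6 promoter can be used to transcribe sense RNA in vitro, with the SV40 poly(A) signal included in the transcript, for microinjection into frog or fish embryos. A T7 promoter fragment and a T3 promoter sit downstream in the opposite orientation, as is typical of the CS2 series.

In E. coli the plasmid is maintained by a high-copy ColE1/pUC-type origin and selected with ampicillin through the β-lactamase gene and its own promoter. An f1 origin is also present, along with residual lac promoter/operator, lacI and lacZα fragments carried over from the parental cloning vector. Its typical use is generating red fluorescent fusion proteins for localization or lineage tracing, although the record gives no specific application.
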