Features (pLannotate 1.2.2; 15 found; start..end, strand, type, name):
     35..53      +  promoter       SP6 promoter: promoter for bacteriophage SP6 RNA polymerase
     94..768     +  CDS            DsRed1: wild-type DsRed mammalian codon-optimized
    802..819     -  promoter       T7 promoter (fragment): promoter for bacteriophage T7 RNA polymerase
    824..958     -  polyA_signal   SV40 poly(A) signal: SV40 polyadenylation signal
   1071..1089    -  promoter       T3 promoter: promoter for bacteriophage T3 RNA polymerase
   1134..1150    -  protein_bind   lac operator: The lac repressor binds to the lac operator to inhibit transcription in E. coli. This inhibition can be relieved by adding lactose or isopropyl-β-D-thiogalactopyranoside (IPTG). lac repressor encoded by lacI
   1158..1188    -  promoter       lac promoter: promoter for the E. coli lac operon
   1203..1224    -  protein_bind   CAP binding site: CAP binding activates transcription in the presence of cAMP. E. coli catabolite activator protein
   1237..1329    -  CDS            lacI (fragment): lac repressor; lacI; The lac repressor binds to the lac operator to inhibit transcription in E. coli. This inhibition can be relieved by adding lactose or isopropyl-β-D-thiogalactopyranoside (IPTG).
   1512..2100    -  rep_origin     ori: high-copy-number ColE1/pMB1/pBR322/pUC origin of replication
   2271..3131    -  CDS            AmpR: β-lactamase; bla; confers resistance to ampicillin, carbenicillin, and related antibiotics
   3132..3236    -  promoter       AmpR promoter: bla
   3289..3717    -  rep_origin     f1 ori (sequence partly withheld): f1 bacteriophage origin of replication; arrow indicates direction of (+) strand synthesis
   3722..3788    -  CDS            lacZα (fragment): LacZα fragment of β-galactosidase; lacZ fragment
   3791..4775    +  promoter       CMV IE94 promoter: enhancer/promoter region of simian cytomegalovirus major immediate early transcription unit IE94
>Addgene plasmid #17113 | V22 CS2+ RFPce | addgene full sequence | sequence record 118887 | Sequence courtesy of Ruud Hovius
CGCCATTCTGCCTGGGGACGTCGGAGCAAGCTTGATTTAGGTGACACTATAGAATACAAGCTACTTGTTC
TTTTTGCAGGATCCCATCGATTGATGGTGCGCTCCTCCAAGAACGTCATCAAGGAGTTCATGCGCTTCAA
GGTGCGCATGGAGGGCACCGTGAACGGCCACGAGTTCGAGATCGAGGGCGAGGGCGAGGGCCGCCCCTAC
GAGGGCCACAACACCGTGAAGCTGAAGGTGACCAAGGGCGGCCCCCTGCCCTTCGCCTGGGACATCCTGT
CCCCCCAGTTCCAGTACGGCTCCAAGGTGTACGTGAAGCACCCCGCCGACATCCCCGACTACAAGAAGCT
GTCCTTCCCCGAGGGCTTCAAGTGGGAGCGCGTGATGAACTTCGAGGACGGCGGCGTGGTGACCGTGACC
CAGGACTCCTCCCTGCAGGACGGCTGCTTCATCTACAAGGTGAAGTTCATCGGCGTGAACTTCCCCTCCG
ACGGCCCCGTAATGCAGAAGAAGACCATGGGCTGGGAGGCCTCCACCGAGCGCCTGTACCCCCGCGACGG
CGTGCTGAAGGGCGAGATCCACAAGGCCCTGAAGCTGAAGGACGGCGGCCACTACCTGGTGGAGTTCAAG
TCCATCTACATGGCCAAGAAGCCCGTGCAGCTGCCCGGCTACTACTACGTGGACTCCAAGCTGGACATCA
CCTCCCACAACGAGGACTACACCATCGTGGAGCAGTACGAGCGCACCGAGGGCCGCCACCACCTGTTCGA
TTCGAATTCAAGGCCTCTCGAGCCTCTAGAACTATAGTGAGTCGTATTACGTAGATCCAGACATGATAAG
ATACATTGATGAGTTTGGACAAACCACAACTAGAATGCAGTGAAAAAAATGCTTTATTTGTGAAATTTGT
GATGCTATTGCTTTATTTGTAACCATTATAAGCTGCAATAAACAAGTTAACAACAACAATTGCATTCATT
TTATGTTTCAGGTTCAGGGGGAGGTGTGGGAGGTTTTTTAATTCGCGGCCGCGGCGCCAATGCATTGGGC
CCGGTACCCAGCTTTTGTTCCCTTTAGTGAGGGTTAATTGCGCGCTTGGCGTAATCATGGTCATAGCTGT
TTCCTGTGTGAAATTGTTATCCGCTCACAATTCCACACAACATACGAGCCGGAAGCATAAAGTGTAAAGC
CTGGGGTGCCTAATGAGTGAGCTAACTCACATTAATTGCGTTGCGCTCACTGCCCGCTTTCCAGTCGGGA
AACCTGTCGTGCCAGCTGCATTAATGAATCGGCCAACGCGCGGGGAGAGGCGGTTTGCGTATTGGGCGCT
CTTCCGCTTCCTCGCTCACTGACTCGCTGCGCTCGGTCGTTCGGCTGCGGCGAGCGGTATCAGCTCACTC
AAAGGCGGTAATACGGTTATCCACAGAATCAGGGGATAACGCAGGAAAGAACATGTGAGCAAAAGGCCAG
CAAAAGGCCAGGAACCGTAAAAAGGCCGCGTTGCTGGCGTTTTTCCATAGGCTCCGCCCCCCTGACGAGC
ATCACAAAAATCGACGCTCAAGTCAGAGGTGGCGAAACCCGACAGGACTATAAAGATACCAGGCGTTTCC
CCCTGGAAGCTCCCTCGTGCGCTCTCCTGTTCCGACCCTGCCGCTTACCGGATACCTGTCCGCCTTTCTC
CCTTCGGGAAGCGTGGCGCTTTCTCATAGCTCACGCTGTAGGTATCTCAGTTCGGTGTAGGTCGTTCGCT
CCAAGCTGGGCTGTGTGCACGAACCCCCCGTTCAGCCCGACCGCTGCGCCTTATCCGGTAACTATCGTCT
TGAGTCCAACCCGGTAAGACACGACTTATCGCCACTGGCAGCAGCCACTGGTAACAGGATTAGCAGAGCG
AGGTATGTAGGCGGTGCTACAGAGTTCTTGAAGTGGTGGCCTAACTACGGCTACACTAGAAGGACAGTAT
TTGGTATCTGCGCTCTGCTGAAGCCAGTTACCTTCGGAAAAAGAGTTGGTAGCTCTTGATCCGGCAAACA
AACCACCGCTGGTAGCGGTGGTTTTTTTGTTTGCAAGCAGCAGATTACGCGCAGAAAAAAAGGATCTCAA
GAAGATCCTTTGATCTTTTCTACGGGGTCTGACGCTCAGTGGAACGAAAACTCACGTTAAGGGATTTTGG
TCATGAGATTATCAAAAAGGATCTTCACCTAGATCCTTTTAAATTAAAAATGAAGTTTTAAATCAATCTA
AAGTATATATGAGTAAACTTGGTCTGACAGTTACCAATGCTTAATCAGTGAGGCACCTATCTCAGCGATC
TGTCTATTTCGTTCATCCATAGTTGCCTGACTCCCCGTCGTGTAGATAACTACGATACGGGAGGGCTTAC
CATCTGGCCCCAGTGCTGCAATGATACCGCGAGACCCACGCTCACCGGCTCCAGATTTATCAGCAATAAA
CCAGCCAGCCGGAAGGGCCGAGCGCAGAAGTGGTCCTGCAACTTTATCCGCCTCCATCCAGTCTATTAAT
TGTTGCCGGGAAGCTAGAGTAAGTAGTTCGCCAGTTAATAGTTTGCGCAACGTTGTTGCCATTGCTACAG
GCATCGTGGTGTCACGCTCGTCGTTTGGTATGGCTTCATTCAGCTCCGGTTCCCAACGATCAAGGCGAGT
TACATGATCCCCCATGTTGTGCAAAAAAGCGGTTAGCTCCTTCGGTCCTCCGATCGTTGTCAGAAGTAAG
TTGGCCGCAGTGTTATCACTCATGGTTATGGCAGCACTGCATAATTCTCTTACTGTCATGCCATCCGTAA
GATGCTTTTCTGTGACTGGTGAGTACTCAACCAAGTCATTCTGAGAATAGTGTATGCGGCGACCGAGTTG
CTCTTGCCCGGCGTCAATACGGGATAATACCGCGCCACATAGCAGAACTTTAAAAGTGCTCATCATTGGA
AAACGTTCTTCGGGGCGAAAACTCTCAAGGATCTTACCGCTGTTGAGATCCAGTTCGATGTAACCCACTC
GTGCACCCAACTGATCTTCAGCATCTTTTACTTTCACCAGCGTTTCTGGGTGAGCAAAAACAGGAAGGCA
AAATGCCGCAAAAAAGGGAATAAGGGCGACACGGAAATGTTGAATACTCATACTCTTCCTTTTTCAATAT
TATTGAAGCATTTATCAGGGTTATTGTCTCATGAGCGGATACATATTTGAATGTATTTAGAAAAATAAAC
AAATAGGGGTTCCGCGCACATTTCCCCGAAAAGTGCCACCTAAATTGTAAGCGTTAATATTTTGTTAAAA
TTCGCGTTAAATTTTTGTTAAATCAGCTCATTTTTTAACCAATAGGCCGAAATCGGCAAAATCCCTTATA
AATCAAAAGAATAGACCGAGATAGGGT
[37 nt withheld, positions 3388-3424]
AAAGAACGTGGACTCCAACGTCAAAGG
[49 nt withheld, positions 3452-3500]
T
[91 nt withheld, positions 3502-3592]
G
[124 nt withheld, positions 3594-3717]
CCCATTCGCCATTCAGGCTGCGCAACTGTTGGGAAGGGCGATCGGTGCGGGCCTCTTCGCTATTACGCCA
GTCGACCATAGCCAATTCAATATGGCGTATATGGACTCATGCCAATTCAATATGGTGGATCTGGACCTGT
GCCAATTCAATATGGCGTATATGGACTCGTGCCAATTCAATATGGTGGATCTGGACCCCAGCCAATTCAA
TATGGCGGACTTGGCACCATGCCAATTCAATATGGCGGACTTGGCACTGTGCCAACTGGGGAGGGGTCTA
CTTGGCACGGTGCCAAGTTTGAGGAGGGGTCTTGGCCCTGTGCCAAGTCCGCCATATTGAATTGGCATGG
TGCCAATAATGGCGGCCATATTGGCTATATGCCAGGATCAATATATAGGCAATATCCAATATGGCCCTAT
GCCAATATGGCTATTGGCCAGGTTCAATACTATGTATTGGCCCTATGCCATATAGTATTCCATATATGGG
TTTTCCTATTGACGTAGATAGCCCCTCCCAATGGGCGGTCCCATATACCATATATGGGGCTTCCTAATAC
CGCCCATAGCCACTCCCCCATTGACGTCAATGGTCTCTATATATGGTCTTTCCTATTGACGTCATATGGG
CGGTCCTATTGACGTATATGGCGCCTCCCCCATTGACGTCAATTACGGTAAATGGCCCGCCTGGCTCAAT
GCCCATTGACGTCAATAGGACCACCCACCATTGACGTCAATGGGATGGCTCATTGCCCATTCATATCCGT
TCTCACGCCCCCTATTGACGTCAATGACGGTAAATGGCCCACTTGGCAGTACATCAATATCTATTAATAG
TAACTTGGCAAGTACATTACTATTGGAAGGACGCCAGGGTACATTGGCAGTACTCCCATTGACGTCAATG
GCGGTAAATGGCCCGCGATGGCTGCCAAGTACATCCCCATTGACGTCAATGGGGAGGGGCAATGACGCAA
ATGGGCGTTCCATTGACGTAAATGGGCGGTAGGCGTGCCTAATGGGAGGTCTATATAAGCAATGCTCGTT
TAGGGAAC
