>Addgene plasmid #17113 | V22 CS2+ RFPce | addgene partial sequence | sequence record 119663 | EBV-rev 5'-GTGGTTTGTCCAAACTCATC-3'
CGACTCACTATAGTTCTAGAGGCTCGAGAGGCCTTGAATTCGAATCGAACAGGTGGTGGCGGCCCTCGGT
GCGCTCGTACTGCTCCACGATGGTGTAGTCCTCGTTGTGGGAGGTGATGTCCAGCTTGGAGTCCACGTAG
TAGTAGCCGGGCAGCTGCACGGGCTTCTTGGCCATGTAGATGGACTTGAACTCCACCAGGTAGTGGCCGC
CGTCCTTCAGCTTCAGGGCCTTGTGGATCTCGCCCTTCAGCACGCCGTCGCGGGGGTACAGGCGCTCGGT
GGAGGCCTCCCAGCCCATGGTCTTCTTCTGCATTACGGGGCCGTCGGAGGGGAAGTTCACGCCGATGAAC
TTCACCTTGTAGATGAAGCAGCCGTCCTGCAGGGAGGAGTCCTGGGTCACGGTCACCACGCCGCCGTCCT
CGAAGTTCATCACGCGCTCCCACTTGAAGCCCTCGGGGAAGGACAGCTTCTTGTAGTCGGGGATGTCGGC
GGGGTGCTTCACGTACACCTTGGAGCCGTACTGGAACTGGGGGGACAGGATGTCCCAGGCGAAGGGCAGG
GGGCCGCCCTTGGTCACCTTCAGCTTCACGGTGTTGTGGCCCTCGTAGGGGCGGCCCTCGCCCTCGCCCT
CGATCTCGAACTCGTGGCCGTTCACGGTGCCCTCCATGCGCACCTTGAAGCGCATGAACTCCTTGATGAC
GTTCTTGGAGGAGCGCACCATCAATCGATGGGATCCTGCAAAAAGAACAAGTAGCTTGTATTCTATAGTG
TCACCTAAATCAAGCTTGCTCCGACGTCCCCAGGCAGAATGGCGGTTCCCTAAACGAGCATTGCTTATAT
AGACCTCCCATTA
